>Addgene plasmid #222567 | pPB-cT3G-cERP2-RAD51 | addgene full sequence | sequence record 437997 | Addgene NGS Result
ATCACCTCGAGTTTACTCCCTATCAGTGATAGAGAACGTATGAAGAGTTTACTCCCTATCAGTGATAGAG
AACGTATGCAGACTTTACTCCCTATCAGTGATAGAGAACGTATAAGGAGTTTACTCCCTATCAGTGATAG
AGAACGTATGACCAGTTTACTCCCTATCAGTGATAGAGAACGTATCTACAGTTTACTCCCTATCAGTGAT
AGAGAACGTATATCCAGTTTACTCCCTATCAGTGATAGAGAACGTATAAGCTTGCCTATATAAGCAGAGC
TCGTTTAGTGAACCGTCAGATCGCCTGGAGACGCCATCCACGCTGTTTTGACCTCCATAGAAGACACCGG
GACCGATCCAGCCTCCGCGGTGGCGGCATCGGTACACAAGTTTGTACAAAAAAGCAGGCTTAGCCACC
[1017 nt withheld, positions 419-1435]
TGATACCCAGCTTTCTTGTACAAAGTGGTATACCCATACGATGTTCCAGATTACGCTTAGTAATGAGAAA
TACTCAGAAGATGTCACTCACCATAGTCCGCAGTGAAAGATAAATGATCAAGACCATCTGACTCAAACAG
TTTTAGAGCTAGAAATAGCAAGTAGGCCACTGAGCAAGAACTATGAATGAGATCTTTAGACATATTGCGG
CCGCTTTCTCCGCGATCCAGACATGATAAGATACATTGATGAGTTTGGACAAACCAAAACTAGAATGCAG
TGAAAAAAATGCCTTATTTGTGAAATTTGTGATGCTATTGCCTTATTTGTAACCATTATAAGCTGCAATA
AACAAGTTATCTATAACAAGAAAATATATATATAATAAGTTATCACGTAAGTAGAACATGAAATAACAAT
ATAATTATCGTATGAGTTAAATCTTAAAAGTCACGTAAAAGATAATCATGCGTCATTTTGACTCACGCGG
TCGTTATAGTTCAAAATCAGTGACACTTACCGCATTGACAAGCACGCCTCACGGGAGCTCCAAGCGGCGA
CTGAGATGTCCTAAATGCACAGCGACGGATTCGCGCTATTTAGAAAGAGAGAGCAATATTTCAAGAATGC
ATGCGTCAATTTTACGCAGACTATCTTTCTAGGGTTAAGAATTCACTGGCCGTCGTTTTACAACGTCGTG
ACTGGGAAAACCCTGGCGTTACCCAACTTAATCGCCTTGCAGCACATCCCCCTTTCGCCAGCTGGCGTAA
TAGCGAAGAGGCCCGCACCGATCGCCCTTCCCAACAGTTGCGCAGCCTGAATGGCGAATGGCGCCTGATG
CGGTATTTTCTCCTTACGCATCTGTGCGGTATTTCACACCGCATATGGTGCACTCTCAGTACAATCTGCT
CTGATGCCGCATAGTTAAGCCAGCCCCGACACCCGCCAACACCCGCTGACGCGCCCTGACGGGCTTGTCT
GCTCCCGGCATCCGCTTACAGACAAGCTGTGACCATGTCTCCGGGAGCTGCATGTGTCAGAGGTTTTCAC
CGTCATCACCGAAACACGCGAGTTCGAAAGGGCCTCGTGATACGCCTATTTTTATAGGTTAATGTCATGA
TAATAATGGTTTCTTAGACGTCAGGTGGCACTTTTCGGGGAAATGTGCGCGGAACCCCTATTTGTTTATT
TTTCTAAATACATTCAAATATGTATCCGCTCATGAGACAATAACCCTGATAAATGCTTCAATAATATTGA
AAAAGGAAGAGTATGAGTATTCAACATTTCCGTGTCGCCCTTATTCCCTTTTTTGCGGCATTTTGCCTTC
CTGTTTTTGCTCACCCAGAAACGCTGGTGAAAGTAAAAGATGCTGAAGATCAGTTGGGTGCACGAGTGGG
TTACATCGAACTGGATCTCAACAGCGGTAAGATCCTTGAGAGTTTTCGCCCCGAAGAACGTTTTCCAATG
ATGAGCACTTTTAAAGTTCTGCTATGTGGCGCGGTATTATCCCGTATTGACGCCGGGCAAGAGCAACTCG
GTCGCCGCATACACTATTCTCAGAATGACTTGGTTGAGTACTCACCAGTCACAGAAAAGCATCTTACGGA
TGGCATGACAGTAAGAGAATTATGCAGTGCTGCCATAACCATGAGTGATAACACTGCGGCCAACTTACTT
CTGACAACGATCGGAGGACCGAAGGAGCTAACCGCTTTTTTGCACAACATGGGGGATCATGTAACTCGCC
TTGATCGTTGGGAACCGGAGCTGAATGAAGCCATACCAAACGACGAGCGTGACACCACGATGCCTGTAGC
AATGGCAACAACGTTGCGCAAACTATTAACTGGCGAACTACTTACTCTAGCTTCCCGGCAACAATTAATA
GACTGGATGGAGGCGGATAAAGTTGCAGGACCACTTCTGCGCTCGGCCCTTCCGGCTGGCTGGTTTATTG
CTGATAAATCTGGAGCCGGTGAGCGTGGTTCACGCGGTATCATTGCAGCACTGGGGCCAGATGGTAAGCC
CTCCCGTATCGTAGTTATCTACACGACGGGGAGTCAGGCAACTATGGATGAACGAAATAGACAGATCGCT
GAGATAGGTGCCTCACTGATTAAGCATTGGTAACTGTCAGACCAAGTTTACTCATATATACTTTAGATTG
ATTTAAAACTTCATTTTTAATTTAAAAGGATCTAGGTGAAGATCCTTTTTGATAATCTCATGACCAAAAT
CCCTTAACGTGAGTTTTCGTTCCACTGAGCGTCAGACCCCGTAGAAAAGATCAAAGGATCTTCTTGAGAT
CCTTTTTTTCTGCGCGTAATCTGCTGCTTGCAAACAAAAAAACCACCGCTACCAGCGGTGGTTTGTTTGC
CGGATCAAGAGCTACCAACTCTTTTTCCGAAGGTAACTGGCTTCAGCAGAGCGCAGATACCAAATACTGT
TCTTCTAGTGTAGCCGTAGTTAGGCCACCACTTCAAGAACTCTGTAGCACCGCCTACATACCTCGCTCTG
CTAATCCTGTTACCAGTGGCTGCTGCCAGTGGCGATAAGTCGTGTCTTACCGGGTTGGACTCAAGACGAT
AGTTACCGGATAAGGCGCAGCGGTCGGGCTGAACGGGGGGTTCGTGCACACAGCCCAGCTTGGAGCGAAC
GACCTACACCGAACTGAGATACCTACAGCGTGAGCTATGAGAAAGCGCCACGCTTCCCGAAGGGAGAAAG
GCGGACAGGTATCCGGTAAGCGGCAGGGTCGGAACAGGAGAGCGCACGAGGGAGCTTCCAGGGGGAAACG
CCTGGTATCTTTATAGTCCTGTCGGGTTTCGCCACCTCTGACTTGAGCGTCGATTTTTGTGATGCTCGTC
AGGGGGGCGGAGCCTATGGAAAAACGCCAGCAACGCGGCCTTTTTACGGTTCCTGGCCTTTTGCTGGCCT
TTTGCTCACATGTTCTTTCCTGCGTTATCCCCTGATTCTGTGGATAACCGTATTACCGCCTTTGAGTGAG
CTGATACCGCTCGCCGCAGCCGAACGACCGAGCGCAGCGAGTCAGTGAGCGAGGAAGCGGATGAGCGCCC
AATACGCAAACCGCCTCTCACCGCGCGTTGGCCGATTCATTAATGCAGCTGGCACGACAGGTTTCCCGAC
TGGAAAGCGGGCAGTGAGCGCAACGCAAACCGCCTCTCCCCGCGCGTTGGCCGATTCATTAATGCAGCTG
GCACGACAGGTTTCCCGACTGGAAAGCGGGCAGTGAGCGCAACGCAATTAATGTGAGTTAGCTCACTCAT
TAGGCACCCCAGGCTTTACACTTTATGCTTCCGGCTCGTATGTTGTGTGGAATTGTGAGCGGATAACAAT
TTCACACAGGAAACAGCTATGACCATGATTACGCCAAGGTCGACTTAACCCTAGAAAGATAATCATATTG
TGACGTACGTTAAAGATAATCATGCGTAAAATTGACGCATGTGTTTTATCGGTCTGTATATCGAGGTTTA
TTTATTAATTTGAATAGATATTAAGTTTTATTATATTTACACTTACATACTAATAATAAATTCAACAAAC
AATTTATTTATGTTTATTTATTTATTAAAAAAAAACAAAAACTCAAAATTTCTTCTATAAAGTAACAAAA
CTTTTAGCAGTGAAAAAAATGCTTTATTTGTGAAATTTGTGATGCTATTGCTTTATTTGTAACCATTATA
AGCTGCAATAAACAAGTTAACAACAACAATTGCATTCATTTTATGTTTCAGGTTCAGGGGGAGGTGTGGG
AGGTTTTTTAAAGCAAGTAAAACCTCTACAAATGTGGTATGGCTGATTATGATCCTCTGGAGATTCATGC
GCCAGGTTTTCTGGTCATGCACCACGTTCGTGGGCCCTCAGGAACCTCCACGTCAGCGGTAACTGTGAAG
CCCAGTCGCTCGTAAAAAGGAAGATTCCGGGGAGCACTGGTTTCGAGGAACGCCGGCACGCCAGCCCGTT
CCGCGGCCTCAACACCAGGAAGAACGACAGCGCTTCCCAAACCTTTACCTTGGTGATCTGGGCTGACACC
GACAGTGGCAAGAAACCACGCAGGCTCCTTTGGTCTATGAGGAGCCAGCAAGCCCTCCATTTGCTGTTGT
GCCGCCAACCTACTCCCTGACAGCTCGGCCATCCGCGGACCTATTTCCGCGAACACTGCGCCGGCTTCGA
CGCTTTCCGGAGTAGTCCAGACCGCAACTGCGGCACCATCGTCCGCAACCCAAACTTTACCAATGTCCAG
ACCCACGCGCGTAAGAAACAGCTCTTGCAACTCAGTTACCCTCTCTATGTGTCTGTCCGGATCTACGGTA
TGGCGGGTCGCTGGATAATCTGCAAATGCTGCGGCAAGTGTTCGGACAGCCCGTGGTACATCGTCACGGG
TAGCGAGCCTAACAGTGGGCTTATATTCCGTCATGGGGCCGGGGTTCTCCTCCACGTCGCCGGCCTGCTT
CAGCAGGCTGAAGTTGGTGGCGCCGCTGCCCCCGGGGAGCATGTCAAGGTCAAAATCGTCAAGAGCGTCA
GCAGGCAGCATATCAAGGTCAAAGTCGTCAAGGGCATCGGCTGGGAGCATGTCTAAGTCAAAATCGTCAA
GGGCGTCGGTCGGCCCGCCGCTTTCGCACTTTAGCTGTTTCTCCAGGCCACATATGATTAGTTCCAGGCC
GAAAAGGAAGGCAGGTTCGGCTCCCTGCCGGTCGAACAGCTCAATTGCTTGTTTCAGAAGTGGGGGCATA
GAATCGGTGGTAGGTGTCTCTCTTTCCTCTTTTGCTACTTGATGCTCCTGTTCCTCCAATACGCAGCCCA
GTGTAAAGTGGCCCACGGCGGACAGAGCGTACAGTGCGTTCTCCAGGGAGAAGCCTTGCTGACACAGGAA
CGCGAGCTGATTTTCCAGGGTTTCGTACTGTTTCTCTGTTGGGCGGGTGCCGAGATGCACTTTAGCCCCG
TCGCGATGTGAGAGGAGAGCACAGCGGTATGACTTGGCGTTGTTCCGCAGAAAGTCTTGCCATGACTCGC
CTTCCAGGGGGCAGGAGTGGGTATGATGCCTGTCCAGCATCTCGATTGGCAGGGCATCGAGCAGGGCCCG
CTTGTTCTTCACGTGCCAGTACAGGGTAGGCTGCTCAACTCCCAGCTTTTGAGCGAGTTTCCTTGTCGTC
AGGCCTTCGATACCGACTCCATTGAGTAATTCCAGAGCAGAGTTTATGACTTTGCTCTTGTCCAGTCTAG
ACATCTTATCGTCATCGTCTTTGTAATCCATGGTGGCGGATCCCGCGTCACGACACCTGTGTTCTGGCGG
CAAACCCGTTGCGAAAAAGAACGTTCACGGCGACTACTGCACTTATATACGGTTCTCCCCCACCCTCGGG
AAAAAGGCGGAGCCAGTACACGACATCACTTTCCCAGTTTACCCCGCGCCACCTTCTCTAGGCACCGGTT
CAATTGCCGACCCCTCCCCCCAACTTCTCGGGGACTGTGGGCGATGTGCGCTCTGCCCACTGACGGGCAC
CGGAGCCACTCGAGTGGAATT
Features (pLannotate 1.2.2; 26 found; start..end, strand, type, name):
      9..257     +  promoter       TRE3GV promoter (fragment): 3rd-generation Tet-responsive promoter that can be activated by binding of Tet-On® 3G, optimized for retroviral and lentiviral vectors
    264..305     +  promoter       tight TRE promoter (fragment): Tet-responsive promoter PTight, consisting of seven tet operator sequences followed by the minimal CMV promoter
    386..410     +  protein_bind   attB1: mutant version of attB; recombination site for the Gateway® BP reaction BP Clonase™
    419..1435    +  CDS            RAD51 (sequence withheld): RAD51_HUMAN - Also known as RAD51A, RECA. Experimental evidence at protein level: Swiss-Prot protein existence level 1. Plays an important role in homologous strand exchange, a key step in DNA repair through homologous recombination (HR) (PubMed:28575658). Binds to single and double-stranded DNA and exhibits DNA-dependent ATPase activity. Catalyzes the recognition of homology and strand exchange between homologous DNA partners to form a joint molecule between a processed DNA break and the repair template. Binds to single-stranded DNA in an ATP-dependent manner to form nucleoprotein filaments w
   1440..1464    -  protein_bind   attB2: mutant version of attB; recombination site for the Gateway® BP reaction BP Clonase™
   1466..1494    +  CDS            3xHA (fragment): three tandem HA epitope tags
   1532..1554    +  promoter       SNR52 promoter (fragment): promoter for the S. cerevisiae small nucleolar RNA gene SNR52
   1575..1598    +  misc_RNA       gRNA scaffold (fragment): guide RNA scaffold for the Streptococcus pyogenes CRISPR/Cas9 system
   1659..1793    -  polyA_signal   SV40 poly(A) signal: SV40 polyadenylation signal
   2106..2263    +  CDS            lacZα (fragment): LacZα fragment of β-galactosidase; lacZ fragment
   2269..2368    -  misc_feature   bom (fragment): basis of mobility region from pBR322
   2472..2507    -  CDS            rop (fragment): Rop protein, which maintains plasmids at low copy number; rop
   2603..2707    +  promoter       AmpR promoter: bla
   2708..3568    +  CDS            AmpR: β-lactamase; bla; confers resistance to ampicillin, carbenicillin, and related antibiotics
   3739..4327    +  rep_origin     ori: high-copy-number ColE1/pMB1/pBR322/pUC origin of replication
   4510..4602    +  CDS            lacI (fragment): lac repressor; lacI; The lac repressor binds to the lac operator to inhibit transcription in E. coli. This inhibition can be relieved by adding lactose or isopropyl-β-D-thiogalactopyranoside (IPTG).
   4608..4691    +  CDS            lacI (fragment): lac repressor; lacI; The lac repressor binds to the lac operator to inhibit transcription in E. coli. This inhibition can be relieved by adding lactose or isopropyl-β-D-thiogalactopyranoside (IPTG).
   4704..4725    +  protein_bind   CAP binding site: CAP binding activates transcription in the presence of cAMP. E. coli catabolite activator protein
   4740..4770    +  promoter       lac promoter: promoter for the E. coli lac operon
   4778..4794    +  protein_bind   lac operator: The lac repressor binds to the lac operator to inhibit transcription in E. coli. This inhibition can be relieved by adding lactose or isopropyl-β-D-thiogalactopyranoside (IPTG). lac repressor encoded by lacI
   5082..5163    -  polyA_signal   SV40 poly(A) signal: SV40 polyadenylation signal
   5186..5269    -  CDS            large T antigen (fragment): large T antigen from SV40 (simian virus 40)
   5283..5879    -  CDS            pac: PUAC_STRAD - Protein predicted: Swiss-Prot protein existence level 4. Detoxification of puromycin. From Streptomyces alboniger.
   5952..6062    -  CDS            VP48: 3 tandem repeats of the minimal activation domain of herpes simplex virus VP16 (Cheng et al., 2013)
   5992..6689    -  CDS            rtTA3 (fragment): reverse tetracycline transactivator 3 activates expression from Tet-responsive promoters in the presence of doxycycline
   6742..6953    -  promoter       EF-1α core promoter: core promoter for human elongation factor EF-1α
