[The description below was written by a language model from this plasmid's Addgene catalogue record and pLannotate feature annotations shown in this document.]
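Description:
pPB-cT3G-cERP2-RAD51 is a mammalian expression plasmid built on the pPB-cT3G-cERP2 backbone and described as a PiggyBac transposon vector for doxycycline-inducible expression of human RAD51. It is propagated in E. coli as a high-copy plasmid through a ColE1/pUC-type origin and selected with ampicillin via the β-lactamase gene. In mammalian cells, puromycin is the selectable marker. The automated feature table does not annotate the PiggyBac terminal repeats, so their positions cannot be given from this record, although the catalogue entry identifies the construct as a transposon intended for genomic integration, which would require a PiggyBac transposase supplied separately.

The payload consists of two divergently oriented units. In one, a third-generation Tet-responsive promoter (TRE3G type, tet operator repeats with a minimal promoter) drives the RAD51 coding sequence, which was introduced by Gateway cloning and is flanked by attB1 and attB2 sites, followed by an SV40 polyadenylation signal. A short match to an HA tag lies just downstream of attB2, but only a fragment is annotated, and the record does not establish whether it is fused in frame. In the other unit, on the opposite strand, an EF-1α core promoter drives a reverse tetracycline transactivator (rtTA3-like, with VP16-derived activation repeats), followed by the puromycin N-acetyltransferase gene (pac) and a second SV40 poly(A) signal. The element linking these two coding regions is not annotated. This all-in-one design lets stably integrated, puromycin-selected cells produce the transactivator constitutively and switch on RAD51, the homologous recombination strand-exchange protein, when doxycycline is added. The associated work concerns induction of meiosis from human pluripotent stem cells. Other short annotated fragments (SNR52 promoter, gRNA scaffold, lacZα, lacI, rop) are probably backbone remnants or spurious matches.
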