Addgene plasmid #222567: pPB-cT3G-cERP2-RAD51
Purpose: PiggyBac transposon plasmid for doxycycline inducible expression of RAD51
Depositing lab: George Church. Depositing organization: Harvard Medical School. Publication: Induction of Meiosis from Human Pluripotent Stem Cells. Pierson Smela M, Adams J, Ma C, Breimann L, Widocki U, Shioda T, Church GM. bioRxiv 2024.05.31.596483 10.1101/2024.05.31.596483.
Backbone
  Vector backbone: pPB-cT3G-cERP2
  Vector type: Mammalian Expression
  Selectable markers: Puromycin
Growth in bacteria
  Bacterial resistance: Ampicillin, 100 μg/mL
  Growth temperature: 37°C
  Growth strain: DH5alpha
  Copy number: High Copy
Gene/Insert
  Gene/Insert name: RAD51
  Species: H. sapiens (human)
  Entrez Gene: RAD51 (a.k.a. BRCC5, FANCR, HRAD51, HsRad51, HsT16930, MRMV2, RAD51A, RECA)
  Cloning method: Gateway Cloning
Terms and licenses: Academic/Nonprofit Terms; Industry Terms: Not Available to Industry
Depositor comments: Please visit https://doi.org/10.1101/2024.05.31.596483 for bioRxiv preprint.
How to cite: pPB-cT3G-cERP2-RAD51 was a gift from George Church (Addgene plasmid # 222567 ; http://n2t.net/addgene:222567 ; RRID:Addgene_222567)
